>Addgene plasmid #65225 | pRK5-EGFR | addgene full sequence | sequence record 413246 | Addgene NGS Result
TTCGAGCTCGCCCGACATTGATTATTGACTAGTTATTAATAGTAATCAATTACGGGGTCATTAGTTCATA
GCCCATATATGGAGTTCCGCGTTACATAACTTACGGTAAATGGCCCGCCTGGCTGACCGCCCAACGACCC
CCGCCCATTGACGTCAATAATGACGTATGTTCCCATAGTAACGCCAATAGGGACTTTCCATTGACGTCAA
TGGGTGGAGTATTTACGGTAAACTGCCCACTTGGCAGTACATCAAGTGTATCATATGCCAAGTACGCCCC
CTATTGACGTCAATGACGGTAAATGGCCCGCCTGGCATTATGCCCAGTACATGACCTTATGGGACTTTCC
TACTTGGCAGTACATCTACGTATTAGTCATCGCTATTACCATGGTGATGCGGTTTTGGCAGTACATCAAT
GGGCGTGGATAGCGGTTTGACTCACGGGGATTTCCAAGTCTCCACCCCATTGACGTCAATGGGAGTTTGT
TTTGGCACCAAAATCAACGGGACTTTCCAAAATGTCGTAACAACTCCGCCCCATTGACGCAAATGGGCGG
TAGGCGTGTACGGTGGGAGGTCTATATAAGCAGAGCTCGTTTAGTGAACCGTCAGATCGCCTGGAGACGC
CATCCACGCTGTTTTGACCTCCATAGAAGACACCGGGACCGATCCAGCCTCCGCGGCCGGGAACGGTGCA
TTGGAACGCGGATTCCCCGTGCCAAGAGTGACGTAAGTACCGCCTATAGAGTCTATAGGCCCACCCCCTT
GGCTTCGTTAGAACGCGGCTACAATTAATACATAACCTTATGTATCATACACATACGATTTAGGTGACAC
TATAGAATAACATCCACTTTGCCTTTCTCTCCACAGGTGTCCACTCCCAGGTCCAACTGCACCTCGGTTC
TATCGCGATTGAATTCCCCGGGGATCCTCTAGAGTCAGCTTATCGATTCTAGCCGAGTCCCCGCCTCGCC
GCCAACGCCACAACCACCGCGCACGGCCCCCTGACTCCGTCCAGTATTGATCGGGAGAGCCGGAGCGAGC
TCTTCGGGGAGCAGCG
[3630 nt withheld, positions 1067-4696]
TGACCACGGAGGATAGTATGAGCCCTAAAAATCCAGACTCTTTCGATACCCAGGACCAAGCCACAGCAGG
TCCTCCATCCCAACAGCCATGCCCGCATTAGCTCTTAGACCCACAGACTGGTTTTGCAACGTTTACACCG
ACTAGCCAGGAAGTATCCTTCGCGGGATCAAGCTTGGCCGCCATGGCCCAACTTGTTTATTGCAGCTTAT
AATGGTTACAAATAAAGCAATAGCATCACAAATTTCACAAATAAAGCATTTTTTTCACTGCATTCTAGTT
GTGGTTTGTCCAAACTCATCAATGTATCTTATCATGTCTGGATCGGGAATTAATTCGGCGCAGCACCATG
GCCTGAAATAACCTCTGAAAGAGGAACTTGGTTAGGTACCTTCTGAGGCGGAAAGAACCAGCTGTGGAAT
GTGTGTCAGTTAGGGTGTGGAAAGTCCCCAGGCTCCCCAGCAGGCAGAAGTATGCAAAGCATGCATCTCA
ATTAGTCAGCAACCAGGTGTGGAAAGTCCCCAGGCTCCCCAGCAGGCAGAAGTATGCAAAGCATGCATCT
CAATTAGTCAGCAACCATAGTCCCGCCCCTAACTCCGCCCATCCCGCCCCTAACTCCGCCCAGTTCCGCC
CATTCTCCGCCCCATGGCTGACTAATTTTTTTTATTTATGCAGAGGCCGAGGCCGCCTCGGCCTCTGAGC
TATTCCAGAAGTAGTGAGGAGGCTTTTTTGGAGGCCTAGGCTTTTGCAAAAAGCTGTTAACAGCTTGGCA
CTGGCCGTCGTTTTACAACGTCGTGACTGGGAAAACCCTGGCGTTACCCAACTTAATCGCCTTGCAGCAC
ATCCCCCTTTCGCCAGCTGGCGTAATAGCGAAGAGGCCCGCACCGATCGCCCTTCCCAACAGTTGCGCAG
CCTGAATGGCGAATGGCGCCTGATGCGGTATTTTCTCCTTACGCATCTGTGCGGTATTTCACACCGCATA
[142 nt withheld, positions 5677-5818]
C
[141 nt withheld, positions 5820-5960]
CCTTTGACGTTGGAGTCCACGTTCTTT
[37 nt withheld, positions 5988-6024]
ACCCTATCTCGGGCTATTCTTTTGATTTATAAGGGATTTTGCCGATTTCGGCCTATTGGTTAAAAAATGA
GCTGATTTAACAAAAATTTAACGCGAATTTTAACAAAATATTAACGTTTACAATTTTATGGTGCACTCTC
AGTACAATCTGCTCTGATGCCGCATAGTTAAGCCAGCCCCGACACCCGCCAACACCCGCTGACGCGCCCT
GACGGGCTTGTCTGCTCCCGGCATCCGCTTACAGACAAGCTGTGACCGTCTCCGGGAGCTGCATGTGTCA
GAGGTTTTCACCGTCATCACCGAAACGCGCGAGACGAAAGGGCCTCGTGATACGCCTATTTTTATAGGTT
AATGTCATGATAATAATGGTTTCTTAGACGTCAGGTGGCACTTTTCGGGGAAATGTGCGCGGAACCCCTA
TTTGTTTATTTTTCTAAATACATTCAAATATGTATCCGCTCATGAGACAATAACCCTGATAAATGCTTCA
ATAATATTGAAAAAGGAAGAGTATGAGTATTCAACATTTCCGTGTCGCCCTTATTCCCTTTTTTGCGGCA
TTTTGCCTTCCTGTTTTTGCTCACCCAGAAACGCTGGTGAAAGTAAAAGATGCTGAAGATCAGTTGGGTG
CACGAGTGGGTTACATCGAACTGGATCTCAACAGCGGTAAGATCCTTGAGAGTTTTCGCCCCGAAGAACG
TTTTCCAATGATGAGCACTTTTAAAGTTCTGCTATGTGGCGCGGTATTATCCCGTATTGACGCCGGGCAA
GAGCAACTCGGTCGCCGCATACACTATTCTCAGAATGACTTGGTTGAGTACTCACCAGTCACAGAAAAGC
ATCTTACGGATGGCATGACAGTAAGAGAATTATGCAGTGCTGCCATAACCATGAGTGATAACACTGCGGC
CAACTTACTTCTGACAACGATCGGAGGACCGAAGGAGCTAACCGCTTTTTTGCACAACATGGGGGATCAT
GTAACTCGCCTTGATCGTTGGGAACCGGAGCTGAATGAAGCCATACCAAACGACGAGCGTGACACCACGA
TGCCTGTAGCAATGGCAACAACGTTGCGCAAACTATTAACTGGCGAACTACTTACTCTAGCTTCCCGGCA
ACAATTAATAGACTGGATGGAGGCGGATAAAGTTGCAGGACCACTTCTGCGCTCGGCCCTTCCGGCTGGC
TGGTTTATTGCTGATAAATCTGGAGCCGGTGAGCGTGGGTCTCGCGGTATCATTGCAGCACTGGGGCCAG
ATGGTAAGCCCTCCCGTATCGTAGTTATCTACACGACGGGGAGTCAGGCAACTATGGATGAACGAAATAG
ACAGATCGCTGAGATAGGTGCCTCACTGATTAAGCATTGGTAACTGTCAGACCAAGTTTACTCATATATA
CTTTAGATTGATTTAAAACTTCATTTTTAATTTAAAAGGATCTAGGTGAAGATCCTTTTTGATAATCTCA
TGACCAAAATCCCTTAACGTGAGTTTTCGTTCCACTGAGCGTCAGACCCCGTAGAAAAGATCAAAGGATC
TTCTTGAGATCCTTTTTTTCTGCGCGTAATCTGCTGCTTGCAAACAAAAAAACCACCGCTACCAGCGGTG
GTTTGTTTGCCGGATCAAGAGCTACCAACTCTTTTTCCGAAGGTAACTGGCTTCAGCAGAGCGCAGATAC
CAAATACTGTTCTTCTAGTGTAGCCGTAGTTAGGCCACCACTTCAAGAACTCTGTAGCACCGCCTACATA
CCTCGCTCTGCTAATCCTGTTACCAGTGGCTGCTGCCAGTGGCGATAAGTCGTGTCTTACCGGGTTGGAC
TCAAGACGATAGTTACCGGATAAGGCGCAGCGGTCGGGCTGAACGGGGGGTTCGTGCACACAGCCCAGCT
TGGAGCGAACGACCTACACCGAACTGAGATACCTACAGCGTGAGCTATGAGAAAGCGCCACGCTTCCCGA
AGGGAGAAAGGCGGACAGGTATCCGGTAAGCGGCAGGGTCGGAACAGGAGAGCGCACGAGGGAGCTTCCA
GGGGGAAACGCCTGGTATCTTTATAGTCCTGTCGGGTTTCGCCACCTCTGACTTGAGCGTCGATTTTTGT
GATGCTCGTCAGGGGGGCGGAGCCTATGGAAAAACGCCAGCAACGCGGCCTTTTTACGGTTCCTGGCCTT
TTGCTGGCCTTTTGCTCACATGTTCTTTCCTGCGTTATCCCCTGATTCTGTGGATAACCGTATTACCGCC
TTTGAGTGAGCTGATACCGCTCGCCGCAGCCGAACGACCGAGCGCAGCGAGTCAGTGAGCGAGGAAGCGG
AAGAGCGCCCAATACGCAAACCGCCTCTCCCCGCGCGTTGGCCGATTCATTAATGCAGCTGGCACGACAG
GTTTCCCGACTGGAAAGCGGGCAGTGAGCGCAACGCAATTAATGTGAGTTAGCTCACTCATTAGGCACCC
CAGGCTTTACACTTTATGCTTCCGGCTCGTATGTTGTGTGGAATTGTGAGCGGATAACAATTTCACACAG
GAAACAGCTATGACATGATTACGAATTAA
Features (pLannotate 1.2.2; 21 found; start..end, strand, type, name):
     14..393     +  enhancer       CMV enhancer: human cytomegalovirus immediate early enhancer
    394..597     +  promoter       CMV promoter: human cytomegalovirus (CMV) immediate early promoter
    733..776     +  intron         CMV intron (fragment): modified intron A from human cytomegalovirus
    828..846     +  promoter       SP6 promoter: promoter for bacteriophage SP6 RNA polymerase
    850..887     +  CDS            IgH signal sequence (fragment): signal sequence from the mouse immunoglobulin heavy chain variable region
    927..946     +  misc_feature   MCS (fragment): pUC18/19 multiple cloning site
   1067..4696    +  CDS            EGFR (sequence withheld): EGFR_HUMAN - Also known as ERBB, ERBB1, HER1. Experimental evidence at protein level: Swiss-Prot protein existence level 1. (Microbial infection) Acts as a receptor for hepatitis C virus (HCV) in hepatocytes and facilitates its cell entry. Mediates HCV entry by promoting the formation of the CD81-CLDN1 receptor complexes that are essential for HCV entry and by enhancing membrane fusion of cells expressing HCV envelope glycoproteins. From Homo sapiens (Human).
   4886..5020    +  polyA_signal   SV40 poly(A) signal: SV40 polyadenylation signal
   5089..5446    +  promoter       SV40 promoter: SV40 enhancer and early promoter
   5465..5619    +  CDS            lacZα (fragment): LacZα fragment of β-galactosidase; lacZ fragment
   5625..5676    -  misc_feature   bom (fragment): basis of mobility region from pBR322
   5695..6075    +  rep_origin     M13 ori (sequence partly withheld): M13 bacteriophage origin of replication; arrow indicates direction of (+) strand synthesis
   6151..6200    -  misc_feature   bom (fragment): basis of mobility region from pBR322
   6302..6337    -  CDS            rop (fragment): Rop protein, which maintains plasmids at low copy number; rop
   6432..6536    +  promoter       AmpR promoter: bla
   6537..7397    +  CDS            AmpR: β-lactamase; bla; confers resistance to ampicillin, carbenicillin, and related antibiotics
   7568..8156    +  rep_origin     ori: high-copy-number ColE1/pMB1/pBR322/pUC origin of replication
   8339..8431    +  CDS            lacI (fragment): lac repressor; lacI; The lac repressor binds to the lac operator to inhibit transcription in E. coli. This inhibition can be relieved by adding lactose or isopropyl-β-D-thiogalactopyranoside (IPTG).
   8444..8465    +  protein_bind   CAP binding site: CAP binding activates transcription in the presence of cAMP. E. coli catabolite activator protein
   8480..8510    +  promoter       lac promoter: promoter for the E. coli lac operon
   8518..8534    +  protein_bind   lac operator: The lac repressor binds to the lac operator to inhibit transcription in E. coli. This inhibition can be relieved by adding lactose or isopropyl-β-D-thiogalactopyranoside (IPTG). lac repressor encoded by lacI
