[The description below was written by a language model from this plasmid's Addgene catalogue record and pLannotate feature annotations shown in this document.]
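Description:
pRK5-EGFR is a mammalian expression plasmid built on the pRK5 backbone that carries the human epidermal growth factor receptor (EGFR, also called HER1 or ERBB1) under control of the cytomegalovirus immediate early enhancer and promoter. The insert, listed as about 4 kb, was cloned between XbaI and HindIII sites, both of which are retained. The annotated EGFR coding sequence spans roughly 3.6 kb, consistent with a full-length receptor, and no epitope tag or fluorescent fusion is annotated. Between the CMV promoter and the insert lie a fragment of CMV intron A, an SP6 promoter that could support in vitro transcription and serves as a sequencing primer site, and short fragments annotated as an IgH signal sequence and polylinker. These appear to be backbone leader remnants rather than functional parts of the open reading frame. An SV40 polyadenylation signal downstream of EGFR terminates the transcript.

The SV40 enhancer/early promoter region follows the poly(A) signal. No mammalian selection marker is annotated after it, so the plasmid seems suited mainly to transient transfection. In E. coli it is maintained through a ColE1/pMB1-type origin and selected with ampicillin via the β-lactamase gene. An M13 (f1-type) origin allows single-stranded DNA production, and the scattered lacZα, lacI, lac promoter/operator, bom and rop fragments are backbone vestiges. The catalogue lists the plasmid as low copy, while the annotation tool labels the origin as high-copy. The catalogue total size of 8,754 bp also differs slightly from the 8,573 nt sequenced record. The stated use is expression of EGFR in mammalian cells, for example to study receptor tyrosine kinase signalling.
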