Addgene plasmid #65225: pRK5-EGFR
Purpose: Expression of EGFR in mammalian cells
Depositing lab: Axel Ullrich. Depositing organization: Max Planck Institute of Biochemistry.
Backbone
  Vector backbone: pRK5
  Backbone manufacturer: BD PharMingen
  Backbone size w/o insert (bp): 4754
  Total vector size (bp): 8754
  Vector type: Mammalian Expression
Growth in bacteria
  Bacterial resistance: Ampicillin, 100 μg/mL
  Growth temperature: 37°C
  Growth strain: DH5alpha
  Copy number: Low Copy
Gene/Insert
  Gene/Insert name: EGFR (alt name: HER1)
  Species: H. sapiens (human)
  Insert size (bp): 4000
  Entrez Gene: EGFR (a.k.a. ERBB, ERBB1, ERRP, HER1, NISBD2, NNCIS, PIG61, mENA)
  Promoter: CMV
  Cloning method: Restriction Enzyme; 5′ cloning site XbaI (not destroyed); 3′ cloning site HindIII (not destroyed)
  Sequencing primers: 5′ CATACGATTTAGGTGACACTATAG; 3′ TATAAGCTGCAATAAAC
Terms and licenses: Academic/Nonprofit Terms; Industry Terms: Not Available to Industry
How to cite: pRK5-EGFR was a gift from Axel Ullrich (Addgene plasmid # 65225 ; http://n2t.net/addgene:65225 ; RRID:Addgene_65225)
