>Addgene plasmid #65225 | pRK5-EGFR | depositor partial sequence | sequence record 110328 | nt 143-522 of NM_005228 + flanking vector sequence
TTTGCCTTTCTCTCCCAGGTGTCCCTCCCAGGTCCACTGCACCTCGGTTCTATCGCGATTGAATTCCCCG
GGGATCCTCTAGAGTCAGCTTATCGATTCTAGCCGAGTCCCCGCCTCGCCGCCAACGCCACAACCACCGC
GCACGGCCCCCTGACTCCGTCCAGTATTGATCGGGAGAGCCGGAGCGAGCTCTTCGGGGAGCAGCG
[276 nt withheld, positions 207-482]
