>Addgene plasmid #65225 | pRK5-EGFR | depositor partial sequence | sequence record 110329 | nt 4030-3558 of NM_005228 + flanking vector sequence
AGCTTGATCCCGCGAAGGAACTTCCTGGCTNGTCGGTGTAAACGTTGCAAAACCAGTCTGTGGGTCTAAG
AGCTAATGCGGGCATGGCTGTTGGGATGGAGGACCTGCTGTGGCTTGGTCCTGGGTATCGAAAGAGTCTG
GATTTTTAGGGCTCATACTATCCTCCGTGGTCA
[285 nt withheld, positions 174-458]
