>Addgene plasmid #65225 | pRK5-EGFR | addgene partial sequence | sequence record 165256 | SP6 5'-ATTTAGGTGACACTATAG-3'
CACTCCCAGGTCCAACTGCACCTCGGTTCTATCGCGATTGAATTCCCCGGGGATCCTCTAGAGTCAGCTT
ATCGATTCTAGCCGAGTCCCCGCCTCGCCGCCAACGCCACAACCACCGCGCACGGCCCCCTGACTCCGTC
CAGTATTGATCGGGAGAGCCGGAGCGAGCTCTTCGGGGAGCAGCG
[669 nt withheld, positions 186-854]
