>Addgene plasmid #65225 | pRK5-EGFR | addgene partial sequence | sequence record 165257 | SV40pA-R 5'-GAAATTTGTGATGCTATTGC-3'
AGTTGGGCCATGGCGGCCAAGCTTGATCCCGCGAAGGATACTTCCTGGCTAGTCGGTGTAAACGTTGCAA
AACCAGTCTGTGGGTCTAAGAGCTAATGCGGGCATGGCTGTTGGGATGGAGGACCTGCTGTGGCTTGGTC
CTGGGTATCGAAAGAGTCTGGATTTTTAGGGCTCATACTATCCTCCGTGGTCA
[624 nt withheld, positions 194-817]
